>Addgene plasmid #223323 | pX330-U6-(sgRNA-T2)-Chimeric_BB-CBh-hSpCas9 | addgene full sequence | sequence record 447744 | Addgene NGS Result
GAGGGCCTATTTCCCATGATTCCTTCATATTTGCATATACGATACAAGGCTGTTAGAGAGATAATTGGAA
TTAATTTGACTGTAAACACAAAGATATTAGTACAAAATACGTGACGTAGAAAGTAATAATTTCTTGGGTA
GTTTGCAGTTTTAAAATTATGTTTTAAAATGGACTATCATATGCTTACCGTAACTTGAAAGTATTTCGAT
TTCTTGGCTTTATATATCTTGTGGAAAGGACGAAACACCGGGGGCCACTAGGGACAGGATGTTTTAGAGC
TAGAAATAGCAAGTTAAAATAAGGCTAGTCCGTTATCAACTTGAAAAAGTGGCACCGAGTCGGTGCTTTT
TTGTTTTAGAGCTAGAAATAGCAAGTTAAAATAAGGCTAGTCCGTTTTTAGCGCGTGCGCCAATTCTGCA
GACAAATGGCTCTAGAGGTACCCGTTACATAACTTACGGTAAATGGCCCGCCTGGCTGACCGCCCAACGA
CCCCCGCCCATTGACGTCAATAGTAACGCCAATAGGGACTTTCCATTGACGTCAATGGGTGGAGTATTTA
CGGTAAACTGCCCACTTGGCAGTACATCAAGTGTATCATATGCCAAGTACGCCCCCTATTGACGTCAATG
ACGGTAAATGGCCCGCCTGGCATTGTGCCCAGTACATGACCTTATGGGACTTTCCTACTTGGCAGTACAT
CTACGTATTAGTCATCGCTATTACCATGGTCGAGGTGAGCCCCACGTTCTGCTTCACTCTCCCCATCTCC
CCCCCCTCCCCACCCCCAATTTTGTATTTATTTATTTTTTAATTATTTTGTGCAGCGAGGGGGGGGGGGG
GGGGGGGGGCGCGCGCCAGGCGGGGCGGGGCGGGGCGAGGGGCGGGGCGGGGCGAGGCGGAGAGGTGCGG
CGGCAGCCAATCAGAGCGGCGCGCTCCGAAAGTTTCCTTTTATGGCGAGGCGGCGGCGGCGGCGGCCCTA
TAAAAAGCGAAGCGCGCGGCGGGCGGGAGTCGCTGCGCGCTGCCTTCGCCCCGTGCCCCGCTCCGCCGCC
GCCTCGCGCCGCCCGCCCCGGCTCTGACTGACCGCGTTACTCCCACAGGTGAGCGGGCGGGACGGCCCTT
CTCCTCCGGGCTGTAATTAGCTGAGCAAGAGGTAAGGGTTTAAGGGATGGTTGGTTGGTGGGGTATTAAT
GTTTAATTACCTGGAGCACCTGCCTGAAATCACTTTTTTTCAGGTTGGACCGGTGCCACCATGGACTATA
AGGACCACGACGGAGACTACAAGGATCATGATATTGATTACAAAGACGATGACGATAAGATGGCCCCAAA
GAAGAAGCGGAAGGTCGGTATCCACGGAGTCCCAGCAGCCGACAAGAAGTACAGCATCGGCCTGGACATC
GGCACCAACTCTGTGGGCTGGGCCGTGATCACCGACGAGTACAAGGTGCCCAGCAAGAAATTCAAGGTGC
TGGGCAACACCGACCGGCACAGCATCAAGAAGAACCTGATCGGAGCCCTGCTGTTCGACAGCGGCGAAAC
AGCCGAGGCCACCCGGCTGAAGAGAACCGCCAGAAGAAGATACACCAGACGGAAGAACCGGATCTGCTAT
CTGCAAGAGATCTTCAGCAACGAGATGGCCAAGGTGGACGACAGCTTCTTCCACAGACTGGAAGAGTCCT
TCCTGGTGGAAGAGGATAAGAAGCACGAGCGGCACCCCATCTTCGGCAACATCGTGGACGAGGTGGCCTA
CCACGAGAAGTACCCCACCATCTACCACCTGAGAAAGAAACTGGTGGACAGCACCGACAAGGCCGACCTG
CGGCTGATCTATCTGGCCCTGGCCCACATGATCAAGTTCCGGGGCCACTTCCTGATCGAGGGCGACCTGA
ACCCCGACAACAGCGACGTGGACAAGCTGTTCATCCAGCTGGTGCAGACCTACAACCAGCTGTTCGAGGA
AAACCCCATCAACGCCAGCGGCGTGGACGCCAAGGCCATCCTGTCTGCCAGACTGAGCAAGAGCAGACGG
CTGGAAAATCTGATCGCCCAGCTGCCCGGCGAGAAGAAGAATGGCCTGTTCGGAAACCTGATTGCCCTGA
GCCTGGGCCTGACCCCCAACTTCAAGAGCAACTTCGACCTGGCCGAGGATGCCAAACTGCAGCTGAGCAA
GGACACCTACGACGACGACCTGGACAACCTGCTGGCCCAGATCGGCGACCAGTACGCCGACCTGTTTCTG
GCCGCCAAGAACCTGTCCGACGCCATCCTGCTGAGCGACATCCTGAGAGTGAACACCGAGATCACCAAGG
CCCCCCTGAGCGCCTCTATGATCAAGAGATACGACGAGCACCACCAGGACCTGACCCTGCTGAAAGCTCT
CGTGCGGCAGCAGCTGCCTGAGAAGTACAAAGAGATTTTCTTCGACCAGAGCAAGAACGGCTACGCCGGC
TACATTGACGGCGGAGCCAGCCAGGAAGAGTTCTACAAGTTCATCAAGCCCATCCTGGAAAAGATGGACG
GCACCGAGGAACTGCTCGTGAAGCTGAACAGAGAGGACCTGCTGCGGAAGCAGCGGACCTTCGACAACGG
CAGCATCCCCCACCAGATCCACCTGGGAGAGCTGCACGCCATTCTGCGGCGGCAGGAAGATTTTTACCCA
TTCCTGAAGGACAACCGGGAAAAGATCGAGAAGATCCTGACCTTCCGCATCCCCTACTACGTGGGCCCTC
TGGCCAGGGGAAACAGCAGATTCGCCTGGATGACCAGAAAGAGCGAGGAAACCATCACCCCCTGGAACTT
CGAGGAAGTGGTGGACAAGGGCGCTTCCGCCCAGAGCTTCATCGAGCGGATGACCAACTTCGATAAGAAC
CTGCCCAACGAGAAGGTGCTGCCCAAGCACAGCCTGCTGTACGAGTACTTCACCGTGTATAACGAGCTGA
CCAAAGTGAAATACGTGACCGAGGGAATGAGAAAGCCCGCCTTCCTGAGCGGCGAGCAGAAAAAGGCCAT
CGTGGACCTGCTGTTCAAGACCAACCGGAAAGTGACCGTGAAGCAGCTGAAAGAGGACTACTTCAAGAAA
ATCGAGTGCTTCGACTCCGTGGAAATCTCCGGCGTGGAAGATCGGTTCAACGCCTCCCTGGGCACATACC
ACGATCTGCTGAAAATTATCAAGGACAAGGACTTCCTGGACAATGAGGAAAACGAGGACATTCTGGAAGA
TATCGTGCTGACCCTGACACTGTTTGAGGACAGAGAGATGATCGAGGAACGGCTGAAAACCTATGCCCAC
CTGTTCGACGACAAAGTGATGAAGCAGCTGAAGCGGCGGAGATACACCGGCTGGGGCAGGCTGAGCCGGA
AGCTGATCAACGGCATCCGGGACAAGCAGTCCGGCAAGACAATCCTGGATTTCCTGAAGTCCGACGGCTT
CGCCAACAGAAACTTCATGCAGCTGATCCACGACGACAGCCTGACCTTTAAAGAGGACATCCAGAAAGCC
CAGGTGTCCGGCCAGGGCGATAGCCTGCACGAGCACATTGCCAATCTGGCCGGCAGCCCCGCCATTAAGA
AGGGCATCCTGCAGACAGTGAAGGTGGTGGACGAGCTCGTGAAAGTGATGGGCCGGCACAAGCCCGAGAA
CATCGTGATCGAAATGGCCAGAGAGAACCAGACCACCCAGAAGGGACAGAAGAACAGCCGCGAGAGAATG
AAGCGGATCGAAGAGGGCATCAAAGAGCTGGGCAGCCAGATCCTGAAAGAACACCCCGTGGAAAACACCC
AGCTGCAGAACGAGAAGCTGTACCTGTACTACCTGCAGAATGGGCGGGATATGTACGTGGACCAGGAACT
GGACATCAACCGGCTGTCCGACTACGATGTGGACCATATCGTGCCTCAGAGCTTTCTGAAGGACGACTCC
ATCGACAACAAGGTGCTGACCAGAAGCGACAAGAACCGGGGCAAGAGCGACAACGTGCCCTCCGAAGAGG
TCGTGAAGAAGATGAAGAACTACTGGCGGCAGCTGCTGAACGCCAAGCTGATTACCCAGAGAAAGTTCGA
CAATCTGACCAAGGCCGAGAGAGGCGGCCTGAGCGAACTGGATAAGGCCGGCTTCATCAAGAGACAGCTG
GTGGAAACCCGGCAGATCACAAAGCACGTGGCACAGATCCTGGACTCCCGGATGAACACTAAGTACGACG
AGAATGACAAGCTGATCCGGGAAGTGAAAGTGATCACCCTGAAGTCCAAGCTGGTGTCCGATTTCCGGAA
GGATTTCCAGTTTTACAAAGTGCGCGAGATCAACAACTACCACCACGCCCACGACGCCTACCTGAACGCC
GTCGTGGGAACCGCCCTGATCAAAAAGTACCCTAAGCTGGAAAGCGAGTTCGTGTACGGCGACTACAAGG
TGTACGACGTGCGGAAGATGATCGCCAAGAGCGAGCAGGAAATCGGCAAGGCTACCGCCAAGTACTTCTT
CTACAGCAACATCATGAACTTTTTCAAGACCGAGATTACCCTGGCCAACGGCGAGATCCGGAAGCGGCCT
CTGATCGAGACAAACGGCGAAACCGGGGAGATCGTGTGGGATAAGGGCCGGGATTTTGCCACCGTGCGGA
AAGTGCTGAGCATGCCCCAAGTGAATATCGTGAAAAAGACCGAGGTGCAGACAGGCGGCTTCAGCAAAGA
GTCTATCCTGCCCAAGAGGAACAGCGATAAGCTGATCGCCAGAAAGAAGGACTGGGACCCTAAGAAGTAC
GGCGGCTTCGACAGCCCCACCGTGGCCTATTCTGTGCTGGTGGTGGCCAAAGTGGAAAAGGGCAAGTCCA
AGAAACTGAAGAGTGTGAAAGAGCTGCTGGGGATCACCATCATGGAAAGAAGCAGCTTCGAGAAGAATCC
CATCGACTTTCTGGAAGCCAAGGGCTACAAAGAAGTGAAAAAGGACCTGATCATCAAGCTGCCTAAGTAC
TCCCTGTTCGAGCTGGAAAACGGCCGGAAGAGAATGCTGGCCTCTGCCGGCGAACTGCAGAAGGGAAACG
AACTGGCCCTGCCCTCCAAATATGTGAACTTCCTGTACCTGGCCAGCCACTATGAGAAGCTGAAGGGCTC
CCCCGAGGATAATGAGCAGAAACAGCTGTTTGTGGAACAGCACAAGCACTACCTGGACGAGATCATCGAG
CAGATCAGCGAGTTCTCCAAGAGAGTGATCCTGGCCGACGCTAATCTGGACAAAGTGCTGTCCGCCTACA
ACAAGCACCGGGATAAGCCCATCAGAGAGCAGGCCGAGAATATCATCCACCTGTTTACCCTGACCAATCT
GGGAGCCCCTGCCGCCTTCAAGTACTTTGACACCACCATCGACCGGAAGAGGTACACCAGCACCAAAGAG
GTGCTGGACGCCACCCTGATCCACCAGAGCATCACCGGCCTGTACGAGACACGGATCGACCTGTCTCAGC
TGGGAGGCGACAAAAGGCCGGCGGCCACGAAAAAGGCCGGCCAGGCAAAAAAGAAAAAGTAAGAATTCCT
AGAGCTCGCTGATCAGCCTCGACTGTGCCTTCTAGTTGCCAGCCATCTGTTGTTTGCCCCTCCCCCGTGC
CTTCCTTGACCCTGGAAGGTGCCACTCCCACTGTCCTTTCCTAATAAAATGAGGAAATTGCATCGCATTG
TCTGAGTAGGTGTCATTCTATTCTGGGGGGTGGGGTGGGGCAGGACAGCAAGGGGGAGGATTGGGAAGAG
AATAGCAGGCATGCTGGGGAGCGGCCGCAGGAACCCCTAGTGATGGAGTTGGCCACTCCCTCTCTGCGCG
CTCGCTCGCTCACTGAGGCCGGGCGACCAAAGGTCGCCCGACGCCCGGGCTTTGCCCGGGCGGCCTCAGT
GAGCGAGCGAGCGCGCAGCTGCCTGCAGGGGCGCCTGATGCGGTATTTTCTCCTTACGCATCTGTGCGGT
ATTTCACACCGCATA
[95 nt withheld, positions 5966-6060]
T
[46 nt withheld, positions 6062-6107]
C
[141 nt withheld, positions 6109-6249]
CCTTTGACGTTGGAGTCCACGTTCTTT
[37 nt withheld, positions 6277-6313]
ACTCTATCTCGGGCTATTCTTTTGATTTATAAGGGATTTTGCCGATTTCGGTCTATTGGTTAAAAAATGA
GCTGATTTAACAAAAATTTAACGCGAATTTTAACAAAATATTAACGTTTACAATTTTATGGTGCACTCTC
AGTACAATCTGCTCTGATGCCGCATAGTTAAGCCAGCCCCGACACCCGCCAACACCCGCTGACGCGCCCT
GACGGGCTTGTCTGCTCCCGGCATCCGCTTACAGACAAGCTGTGACCGTCTCCGGGAGCTGCATGTGTCA
GAGGTTTTCACCGTCATCACCGAAACGCGCGAGACGAAAGGGCCTCGTGATACGCCTATTTTTATAGGTT
AATGTCATGATAATAATGGTTTCTTAGACGTCAGGTGGCACTTTTCGGGGAAATGTGCGCGGAACCCCTA
TTTGTTTATTTTTCTAAATACATTCAAATATGTATCCGCTCATGAGACAATAACCCTGATAAATGCTTCA
ATAATATTGAAAAAGGAAGAGTATGAGTATTCAACATTTCCGTGTCGCCCTTATTCCCTTTTTTGCGGCA
TTTTGCCTTCCTGTTTTTGCTCACCCAGAAACGCTGGTGAAAGTAAAAGATGCTGAAGATCAGTTGGGTG
CACGAGTGGGTTACATCGAACTGGATCTCAACAGCGGTAAGATCCTTGAGAGTTTTCGCCCCGAAGAACG
TTTTCCAATGATGAGCACTTTTAAAGTTCTGCTATGTGGCGCGGTATTATCCCGTATTGACGCCGGGCAA
GAGCAACTCGGTCGCCGCATACACTATTCTCAGAATGACTTGGTTGAGTACTCACCAGTCACAGAAAAGC
ATCTTACGGATGGCATGACAGTAAGAGAATTATGCAGTGCTGCCATAACCATGAGTGATAACACTGCGGC
CAACTTACTTCTGACAACGATCGGAGGACCGAAGGAGCTAACCGCTTTTTTGCACAACATGGGGGATCAT
GTAACTCGCCTTGATCGTTGGGAACCGGAGCTGAATGAAGCCATACCAAACGACGAGCGTGACACCACGA
TGCCTGTAGCAATGGCAACAACGTTGCGCAAACTATTAACTGGCGAACTACTTACTCTAGCTTCCCGGCA
ACAATTAATAGACTGGATGGAGGCGGATAAAGTTGCAGGACCACTTCTGCGCTCGGCCCTTCCGGCTGGC
TGGTTTATTGCTGATAAATCTGGAGCCGGTGAGCGTGGAAGCCGCGGTATCATTGCAGCACTGGGGCCAG
ATGGTAAGCCCTCCCGTATCGTAGTTATCTACACGACGGGGAGTCAGGCAACTATGGATGAACGAAATAG
ACAGATCGCTGAGATAGGTGCCTCACTGATTAAGCATTGGTAACTGTCAGACCAAGTTTACTCATATATA
CTTTAGATTGATTTAAAACTTCATTTTTAATTTAAAAGGATCTAGGTGAAGATCCTTTTTGATAATCTCA
TGACCAAAATCCCTTAACGTGAGTTTTCGTTCCACTGAGCGTCAGACCCCGTAGAAAAGATCAAAGGATC
TTCTTGAGATCCTTTTTTTCTGCGCGTAATCTGCTGCTTGCAAACAAAAAAACCACCGCTACCAGCGGTG
GTTTGTTTGCCGGATCAAGAGCTACCAACTCTTTTTCCGAAGGTAACTGGCTTCAGCAGAGCGCAGATAC
CAAATACTGTTCTTCTAGTGTAGCCGTAGTTAGGCCACCACTTCAAGAACTCTGTAGCACCGCCTACATA
CCTCGCTCTGCTAATCCTGTTACCAGTGGCTGCTGCCAGTGGCGATAAGTCGTGTCTTACCGGGTTGGAC
TCAAGACGATAGTTACCGGATAAGGCGCAGCGGTCGGGCTGAACGGGGGGTTCGTGCACACAGCCCAGCT
TGGAGCGAACGACCTACACCGAACTGAGATACCTACAGCGTGAGCTATGAGAAAGCGCCACGCTTCCCGA
AGGGAGAAAGGCGGACAGGTATCCGGTAAGCGGCAGGGTCGGAACAGGAGAGCGCACGAGGGAGCTTCCA
GGGGGAAACGCCTGGTATCTTTATAGTCCTGTCGGGTTTCGCCACCTCTGACTTGAGCGTCGATTTTTGT
GATGCTCGTCAGGGGGGCGGAGCCTATGGAAAAACGCCAGCAACGCGGCCTTTTTACGGTTCCTGGCCTT
TTGCTGGCCTTTTGCTCACATGT
Features (pLannotate 1.2.2; 18 found; start..end, strand, type, name):
      1..241     +  promoter       U6 promoter: RNA polymerase III promoter for human U6 snRNA
    271..346     +  misc_RNA       gRNA scaffold: guide RNA scaffold for the Streptococcus pyogenes CRISPR/Cas9 system
    353..396     +  misc_RNA       gRNA scaffold (fragment): guide RNA scaffold for the Streptococcus pyogenes CRISPR/Cas9 system
    443..728     +  enhancer       CMV enhancer: human cytomegalovirus immediate early enhancer; contains an 18-bp deletion relative to the standard CMV enhancer
    730..1005    +  promoter       chicken β-actin promoter: No description available
   1006..1233    +  intron         hybrid intron: hybrid between chicken β-actin (CBA) and minute virus of mice (MMV) introns (Gray et al., 2011)
   1371..2972    +  CDS            Cas9(N): N-terminal portion of Streptococcus pyogenes Cas9 (Zetsche et al., 2015)
   2973..5471    +  CDS            Cas9(C): C-terminal portion of Streptococcus pyogenes Cas9 (Zetsche et al., 2015)
   5472..5519    +  CDS            nucleoplasmin NLS: bipartite nuclear localization signal from nucleoplasmin
   5553..5664    +  polyA_signal   bGH poly(A) signal: bovine growth hormone polyadenylation signal
   5769..5909    +  repeat_region  AAV2 ITR: inverted terminal repeat of adeno-associated virus serotype 2 inverted
   5914..5965    -  misc_feature   bom (fragment): basis of mobility region from pBR322
   5984..6439    +  rep_origin     f1 ori (sequence partly withheld): f1 bacteriophage origin of replication; arrow indicates direction of (+) strand synthesis
   6440..6489    -  misc_feature   bom (fragment): basis of mobility region from pBR322
   6591..6626    -  CDS            rop (fragment): Rop protein, which maintains plasmids at low copy number; rop
   6721..6825    +  promoter       AmpR promoter: bla
   6826..7686    +  CDS            AmpR: β-lactamase; bla; confers resistance to ampicillin, carbenicillin, and related antibiotics
   7857..8445    +  rep_origin     ori: high-copy-number ColE1/pMB1/pBR322/pUC origin of replication
