[The description below was written by a language model from this plasmid's Addgene catalogue record and pLannotate feature annotations shown in this document.]
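Description:
pX330-U6-(sgRNA-T2)-Chimeric_BB-CBh-hSpCas9 is an 8.5 kb all-in-one mammalian CRISPR/Cas9 expression plasmid built on the pX330 backbone. It is propagated in E. coli as a high-copy plasmid through its ColE1/pUC-type origin and is selected with ampicillin via the β-lactamase gene. An f1 phage origin is also present. The annotation also picks up a single AAV2 ITR and short bom and rop fragments downstream of the Cas9 cassette. These appear to be backbone remnants, since one ITR alone does not make a packageable AAV genome.

The plasmid carries two expression units. In the first, the human U6 RNA polymerase III promoter drives a chimeric single guide RNA. The T2 spacer, a previously published target sequence, was inserted between the promoter and the S. pyogenes gRNA scaffold using the BbsI sites, which were destroyed in cloning. A partial second scaffold fragment is annotated just downstream. In the second unit, the CBh hybrid promoter (CMV enhancer, chicken β-actin promoter and a hybrid CBA/MVM intron) drives human codon-optimized SpCas9. The annotation tool splits the coding sequence into contiguous N- and C-terminal portions, but together they form one full-length open reading frame. It ends in a nucleoplasmin bipartite nuclear localization signal and is followed by the bovine growth hormone polyadenylation signal. The roughly 140 bp between the intron and the annotated Cas9 start is unannotated, so any N-terminal tag or NLS there is not stated in the record.

Transfecting this single plasmid supplies both nuclease and guide to cut the T2 target site. The genomic locus of that site is not named in the record. The associated publication used Cas9 to generate a human iPS cell line carrying a genetically encoded voltage indicator reporter.
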