Addgene plasmid #223323: pX330-U6-(sgRNA-T2)-Chimeric_BB-CBh-hSpCas9
Purpose: Human codon optimized Cas9 expressing plasmid that carries the sgRNA T2 from Mali et al., 2013 (10.1126/science.1232033).
Depositing lab: Jonathan Arias. Depositing organization: Vilnius University. Publication: Generation of a genetically encoded voltage indicator MARINA reporter human iPS cell line using Cas9 (VULSCi002-A-2). Petruskeviciute A, Simuliunaite U, Polanco CM, Rojas B, Kuras S, Valatkaite-Rakstiene B, Norvilas R, Vijaya AK, Munoz P, Neniskyte U, Jakubauskas A, Burokas A, Nalvarte I, Inzunza J, Naumovas D, Stoskus M, Griskevicius L, Baltriukiene D, Arias J. Stem Cell Res. 2024 Dec 12;82:103628. doi: 10.1016/j.scr.2024.103628. PubMed 39721357.
Backbone
  Vector backbone: pX330_42230
  Backbone manufacturer: Feng Zhang, Addgene plasmid #42230
  Vector type: Mammalian Expression, CRISPR, Synthetic Biology
Growth in bacteria
  Bacterial resistance: Ampicillin, 100 μg/mL
  Growth temperature: 37°C
  Growth strain: DH5alpha
  Copy number: High Copy
Gene/Insert
  Gene/Insert name: SpCas9 and sgRNA-T2
  gRNA/shRNA sequence: gggccactagggacaggat
  Entrez Gene: cas9 (a.k.a. SD90_RS03825, SD90_03830)
  Promoter: U6
  Cloning method: Restriction Enzyme; 5′ cloning site BbsI (destroyed during cloning); 3′ cloning site BbsI (destroyed during cloning)
  Sequencing primers: 5′ U6_forward
Resource information
  A portion of this plasmid was derived from a plasmid made by: Expression vector from Cong et al. 10.1126/science.1231143 that carries the target sequence of Mali et al., 10.1126/science.1232033
Terms and licenses: Academic/Nonprofit Terms; Industry Terms: Not Available to Industry
Depositor comments: Expression vector from Cong et al. 10.1126/science.1231143 that carries the target sequence of Mali et al., 10.1126/science.1232033
How to cite: pX330-U6-(sgRNA-T2)-Chimeric_BB-CBh-hSpCas9 was a gift from Jonathan Arias (Addgene plasmid # 223323 ; http://n2t.net/addgene:223323 ; RRID:Addgene_223323)
